Addgene plasmid #186892: pRRL-mouse STING #1-gRNA-Cas9-Puro
Purpose: gRNA targeting mouse STING (with Cas9 insert)
Depositing lab: Jonathan Kagan. Depositing organization: Boston Children's Hospital. Publication: Species-specific self-DNA detection mechanisms by mammalian cyclic GMP-AMP synthases. Mosallanejad K, Kennedy SN, Bahleda KM, Slavik KM, Zhou W, Govande AA, Hancks DC, Kranzusch PJ, Kagan JC. Sci Immunol. 2023 Jan 20;8(79):eabp9765. doi: 10.1126/sciimmunol.abp9765. Epub 2023 Jan 20. PubMed 36662885.
Backbone
  Vector backbone: pRRL-Cas9-Puro
  Backbone size w/o insert (bp): 11892
  Vector type: Lentiviral
  Selectable markers: Puromycin
Growth in bacteria
  Bacterial resistance: Ampicillin, 100 μg/mL
  Growth temperature: 37°C
  Growth strain: NEB Stable
  Copy number: High Copy
Gene/Insert
  Gene/Insert name: Cas9 (alt name: STING gRNA#1)
  gRNA/shRNA sequence: GCGAGGCTAGGTGAAGTGCT
  Species: M. musculus (mouse)
  Insert size (bp): 20
  Entrez Gene: Sting1 (a.k.a. 2610307O08Rik, ERIS, MPYS, Mita, STING, STING-beta, Tmem173)
  Cloning method: Ligation Independent Cloning
  Sequencing primers: 5′ AACGGATCTCGACGGTATCGG; 3′ AACTTGCTATTTCTAGCTCTAAAAC
Terms and licenses: Academic/Nonprofit Terms; Industry Terms: Not Available to Industry
Depositor comments: Please visit https://www.biorxiv.org/content/10.1101/2021.10.20.465061v2 for bioRxiv preprint.
How to cite: pRRL-mouse STING #1-gRNA-Cas9-Puro was a gift from Jonathan Kagan (Addgene plasmid # 186892 ; http://n2t.net/addgene:186892 ; RRID:Addgene_186892)
