[The description below was written by a language model from this plasmid's Addgene catalogue record and pLannotate feature annotations shown in this document.]
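Description:
pRRL-mouse STING #1-gRNA-Cas9-Puro is an all-in-one lentiviral CRISPR plasmid built on the pRRL-Cas9-Puro backbone, carrying a 20-nt guide directed against mouse Sting1 (STING/Tmem173) together with Streptococcus pyogenes Cas9 and a puromycin marker. It is propagated in E. coli through a high-copy ColE1/pUC-type origin with ampicillin resistance (AmpR). An f1 ori, an SV40 ori and remnants of the lac/lacZα region are also present in the bacterial backbone. The full sequence record is about 11.9 kb, consistent with the stated backbone plus the short guide insert.

The transfer cassette has a third-generation, self-inactivating layout. An RSV promoter drives a truncated HIV-1 5' LTR, followed by the Ψ packaging signal with a gag fragment, the RRE for Rev-dependent export, and the cPPT/CTS. The cassette ends in a WPRE and a ΔU3 3' LTR, followed by an SV40 poly(A) signal. Within it, a human U6 Pol III promoter expresses the guide fused to the SpCas9 gRNA scaffold, and this unit is flanked by attB1/attB2 fragments. Downstream lies the Cas9 coding sequence (annotated as contiguous N- and C-terminal portions) with a C-terminal nucleoplasmin NLS, followed shortly by PuroR. The short gap suggests a co-expression linker, but none is annotated. The promoter for Cas9 is not named in the record. The region upstream is annotated only as a Moloney murine leukemia virus LTR fragment plus a short TRE3GV-like fragment, which suggests a retroviral LTR-derived promoter.

After packaging and transduction, puromycin selects cells that express both Cas9 and the guide. This allows disruption of STING in mouse cells, in the context of work on cGAS-mediated self-DNA sensing.
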