Features (pLannotate 1.2.2; 33 found; start..end, strand, type, name):
     22..43      +  protein_bind   CAP binding site: CAP binding activates transcription in the presence of cAMP. E. coli catabolite activator protein
     58..88      +  promoter       lac promoter: promoter for the E. coli lac operon
     92..114     +  protein_bind   lac operator (fragment): The lac repressor binds to the lac operator to inhibit transcription in E. coli. This inhibition can be relieved by adding lactose or isopropyl-β-D-thiogalactopyranoside (IPTG). lac repressor encoded by lacI
    157..175     +  promoter       T3 promoter: promoter for bacteriophage T3 RNA polymerase
    203..429     +  promoter       RSV promoter: Rous sarcoma virus enhancer/promoter
    430..610     +  LTR            5' LTR (truncated): truncated 5' long terminal repeat (LTR) from HIV-1
    657..782     +  misc_feature   HIV-1 Ψ: packaging signal of human immunodeficiency virus type 1
    766..1104    +  CDS            HIV-1 gag (fragment): gag protein from human immunodeficiency virus 1; gag
   1275..1508    +  misc_feature   RRE: The Rev response element (RRE) of HIV-1 allows for Rev-dependent mRNA export from the nucleus to the cytoplasm.
   1885..1985    +  CDS            Rev (fragment): human immunodeficiency virus 1 (HIV-1) Rev protein; rev; enhances nuclear export of unspliced and incompletely spliced viral mRNAs
   2004..2121    +  misc_feature   cPPT/CTS: central polypurine tract and central termination sequence of HIV-1
   2126..2143    +  protein_bind   attB1 (fragment): mutant version of attB; recombination site for the Gateway® BP reaction BP Clonase™
   2195..2435    +  promoter       U6 promoter: RNA polymerase III promoter for human U6 snRNA
   2464..2539    +  misc_RNA       gRNA scaffold: guide RNA scaffold for the Streptococcus pyogenes CRISPR/Cas9 system
   2551..2572    -  protein_bind   attB2 (fragment): mutant version of attB; recombination site for the Gateway® BP reaction BP Clonase™
   2610..2904    +  LTR            LTR (fragment): long terminal repeat from Moloney murine leukemia virus
   2904..2948    +  promoter       TRE3GV promoter (fragment): 3rd-generation Tet-responsive promoter that can be activated by binding of Tet-On® 3G, optimized for retroviral and lentiviral vectors
   3136..4737    +  CDS            Cas9(N): N-terminal portion of Streptococcus pyogenes Cas9 (Zetsche et al., 2015)
   4738..7236    +  CDS            Cas9(C): C-terminal portion of Streptococcus pyogenes Cas9 (Zetsche et al., 2015)
   7237..7284    +  CDS            nucleoplasmin NLS: bipartite nuclear localization signal from nucleoplasmin
   7348..7944    +  CDS            PuroR: puromycin N-acetyltransferase; pac from Streptomyces alboniger; confers resistance to puromycin
   7957..8545    +  misc_feature   WPRE: woodchuck hepatitis virus posttranscriptional regulatory element
   8562..8630    +  CDS            nef (fragment): NEF_HV1Z2 - Experimental evidence at protein level: Swiss-Prot protein existence level 1. Extracellular Nef protein targets CD4(+) T-lymphocytes for apoptosis by interacting with CXCR4 surface receptors. From Human immunodeficiency virus type 1 group M subtype D (isolate Z2/CDC-Z34) (HIV-1).
   8632..8865    +  LTR            3' LTR (ΔU3): self-inactivating 3' long terminal repeat (LTR) from HIV-1
   8937..9058    +  polyA_signal   SV40 poly(A) signal: SV40 polyadenylation signal
   9098..9233    +  rep_origin     SV40 ori: SV40 origin of replication
   9254..9272    -  promoter       T7 promoter: promoter for bacteriophage T7 RNA polymerase
   9280..9435    +  CDS            lacZα (fragment): LacZα fragment of β-galactosidase; lacZ fragment
   9440..9868    +  rep_origin     f1 ori (sequence partly withheld): f1 bacteriophage origin of replication; arrow indicates direction of (+) strand synthesis
   9921..10025   +  promoter       AmpR promoter: bla
  10026..10886   +  CDS            AmpR: β-lactamase; bla; confers resistance to ampicillin, carbenicillin, and related antibiotics
  11057..11645   +  rep_origin     ori: high-copy-number ColE1/pMB1/pBR322/pUC origin of replication
  11828..9       +  CDS            lacI (fragment) (across the origin): lac repressor; lacI; The lac repressor binds to the lac operator to inhibit transcription in E. coli. This inhibition can be relieved by adding lactose or isopropyl-β-D-thiogalactopyranoside (IPTG).
>Addgene plasmid #186892 | pRRL-mouse STING #1-gRNA-Cas9-Puro | addgene full sequence | sequence record 366457 | Addgene NGS Result
GGGCAGTGAGCGCAACGCAATTAATGTGAGTTAGCTCACTCATTAGGCACCCCAGGCTTTACACTTTATG
CTTCCGGCTCGTATGTTGTGTGGAATTGTGAGCGGATAACAATTTCACACAGGAAACAGCTATGACCATG
ATTACGCCAAGCGCGCAATTAACCCTCACTAAAGGGAACAAAAGCTGGAGCTGCAAGCTTAATGTAGTCT
TATGCAATACTCTTGTAGTCTTGCAACATGGTAACGATGAGTTAGCAACATGCCTTACAAGGAGAGAAAA
AGCACCGTGCATGCCGATTGGTGGAAGTAAGGTGGTACGATCGTGCCTTATTAGGAAGGCAACAGACGGG
TCTGACATGGATTGGACGAACCACTGAATTGCCGCATTGCAGAGATATTGTATTTAAGTGCCTAACTCGA
TACATAAACGGGTCTCTCTGGTTAGACCAGATCTGAGCCTGGGAGCTCTCTGGCTAACTAGGGAACCCAC
TGCTTAAGCCTCAATAAAGCTTGCCTTGAGTGCTTCAAGTAGTGTGTGCCCGTCTGTTGTGTGACTCTGG
TAACTAGAGATCCCTCAGACCCTTTTAGTCAGTGTGGAAAATCTCTAGCAGTGGCGCCCGAACAGGGACT
TGAAAGCGAAAGGGAAACCAGAGGAGCTCTCTCGACGCAGGACTCGGCTTGCTGAAGCGCGCACGGCAAG
AGGCGAGGGGCGGCGACTGGTGAGTACGCCAAAAATTTTGACTAGCGGAGGCTAGAAGGAGAGAGATGGG
TGCGAGAGCGTCAGTATTAAGCGGGGGAGAATTAGATCGCGATGGGAAAAAATTCGGTTAAGGCCAGGGG
GAAAGAAAAAATATAAATTAAAACATATAGTATGGGCAAGCAGGGAGCTAGAACGATTCGCAGTTAATCC
TGGCCTGTTAGAAACATCAGAAGGCTGTAGACAAATACTGGGACAGCTACAACCATCCCTTCAGACAGGA
TCAGAAGAACTTAGATCATTATATAATACAGTAGCAACCCTCTATTGTGTGCATCAAAGGATAGAGATAA
AAGACACCAAGGAAGCTTTAGACAAGATAGAGGAAGAGCAAAACAAAAGTAAGACCACCGCACAGCAAGC
GGACGCTGATCTTCAGACCTGGAGGAGGAGATATGAGGGACAATTGGAGAAGTGAATTATATAAATATAA
AGTAGTAAAAATTGAACCATTAGGAGTAGCACCCACCAAGGCAAAGAGAAGAGTGGTGCAGAGAGAAAAA
AGAGCAGTGGGAATAGGAGCTTTGTTCCTTGGGTTCTTGGGAGCAGCAGGAAGCACTATGGGCGCAGCGT
CAATGACGCTGACGGTACAGGCCAGACAATTATTGTCTGGTATAGTGCAGCAGCAGAACAATTTGCTGAG
GGCTATTGAGGCGCAACAGCATCTGTTGCAACTCACAGTCTGGGGCATCAAGCAGCTCCAGGCAAGAATC
CTGGCTGTGGAAAGATACCTAAAGGATCAACAGCTCCTGGGGATTTGGGGTTGCTCTGGAAAACTCATTT
GCACCACTGCTGTGCCTTGGAATGCTAGTTGGAGTAATAAATCTCTGGAACAGATTTGGAATCACACGAC
CTGGATGGAGTGGGACAGAGAAATTAACAATTACACAAGCTTAATACACTCCTTAATTGAAGAATCGCAA
AACCAGCAAGAAAAGAATGAACAAGAATTATTGGAATTAGATAAATGGGCAAGTTTGTGGAATTGGTTTA
ACATAACAAATTGGCTGTGGTATATAAAATTATTCATAATGATAGTAGGAGGCTTGGTAGGTTTAAGAAT
AGTTTTTGCTGTACTTTCTATAGTGAATAGAGTTAGGCAGGGATATTCACCATTATCGTTTCAGACCCAC
CTCCCAACCCCGAGGGGACCCGACAGGCCCGAAGGAATAGAAGAAGAAGGTGGAGAGAGAGACAGAGACA
GATCCATTCGATTAGTGAACGGATCTCGACGGTATCGGTTAACTTTTAAAAGAAAAGGGGGGATTGGGGG
GTACAGTGCAGGGGAAAGAATAGTAGACATAATAGCAACAGACATACAAACTAAAGAATTACAAAAACAA
ATTACAAAAATTCAAAATTTTATCGTGTACAAAAAAGCAGGCTTTAAAGGAACCAATTCAGTCGACTGGA
TCCGGTACCAAGGTCGGGCAGGAAGAGGGCCTATTTCCCATGATTCCTTCATATTTGCATATACGATACA
AGGCTGTTAGAGAGATAATTAGAATTAATTTGACTGTAAACACAAAGATATTAGTACAAAATACGTGACG
TAGAAAGTAATAATTTCTTGGGTAGTTTGCAGTTTTAAAATTATGTTTTAAAATGGACTATCATATGCTT
ACCGTAACTTGAAAGTATTTCGATTTCTTGGCTTTATATATCTTGTGGAAAGGACGAAACACCGCGAGGC
TAGGTGAAGTGCTGTTTTAGAGCTAGAAATAGCAAGTTAAAATAAGGCTAGTCCGTTATCAACTTGAAAA
AGTGGCACCGAGTCGGTGCTTTTTTTCTAGACCCAGCTTTCTTGTACAAAGTTGGCATTACGATTACGCG
TAGGAACAGAGAAACAGGAGAATATGGGCCAAACAGGATATCTGTGGTAAGCAGTTCCTGCCCCGGCTCA
GGGCCAAGAACAGTTGGAACAGCAGAATATGGGCCAAACAGGATATCTGTGGTAAGCAGTTCCTGCCCCG
GCTCAGGGCCAAGAACAGATGGTCCCCAGATGCGGTCCCGCCCTCAGCAGTTTCTAGAGAACCATCAGAT
GTTTCCAGGGTGCCCCAAGGACCTGAAATGACCCTGTGCCTTATTTGAACTAACCAATCAGTTCGCTTCT
CGCTTCTGTTCGCGCGCTTCTGCTCCCCGAGCTCTATATAAGCAGAGCTCGTTTAGTGAACCGTCAGATC
GCCTGGAGACGCCATCCACGCTGTTTTGACTTCCATAGAAGGATCTCGAGCGGCCGCGCTAGCGGATCCG
CCACCATGGACTATAAGGACCACGACGGAGACTACAAGGATCATGATATTGATTACAAAGACGATGACGA
TAAGATGGCCCCAAAGAAGAAGCGGAAGGTCGGTATCCACGGAGTCCCAGCAGCCGACAAGAAGTACAGC
ATCGGCCTGGACATCGGCACCAACTCTGTGGGCTGGGCCGTGATCACCGACGAGTACAAGGTGCCCAGCA
AGAAATTCAAGGTGCTGGGCAACACCGACCGGCACAGCATCAAGAAGAACCTGATCGGAGCCCTGCTGTT
CGACAGCGGCGAAACAGCCGAGGCCACCCGGCTGAAGAGAACCGCCAGAAGAAGATACACCAGACGGAAG
AACCGGATCTGCTATCTGCAAGAGATCTTCAGCAACGAGATGGCCAAGGTGGACGACAGCTTCTTCCACA
GACTGGAAGAGTCCTTCCTGGTGGAAGAGGATAAGAAGCACGAGCGGCACCCCATCTTCGGCAACATCGT
GGACGAGGTGGCCTACCACGAGAAGTACCCCACCATCTACCACCTGAGAAAGAAACTGGTGGACAGCACC
GACAAGGCCGACCTGCGGCTGATCTATCTGGCCCTGGCCCACATGATCAAGTTCCGGGGCCACTTCCTGA
TCGAGGGCGACCTGAACCCCGACAACAGCGACGTGGACAAGCTGTTCATCCAGCTGGTGCAGACCTACAA
CCAGCTGTTCGAGGAAAACCCCATCAACGCCAGCGGCGTGGACGCCAAGGCCATCCTGTCTGCCAGACTG
AGCAAGAGCAGACGGCTGGAAAATCTGATCGCCCAGCTGCCCGGCGAGAAGAAGAATGGCCTGTTCGGAA
ACCTGATTGCCCTGAGCCTGGGCCTGACCCCCAACTTCAAGAGCAACTTCGACCTGGCCGAGGATGCCAA
ACTGCAGCTGAGCAAGGACACCTACGACGACGACCTGGACAACCTGCTGGCCCAGATCGGCGACCAGTAC
GCCGACCTGTTTCTGGCCGCCAAGAACCTGTCCGACGCCATCCTGCTGAGCGACATCCTGAGAGTGAACA
CCGAGATCACCAAGGCCCCCCTGAGCGCCTCTATGATCAAGAGATACGACGAGCACCACCAGGACCTGAC
CCTGCTGAAAGCTCTCGTGCGGCAGCAGCTGCCTGAGAAGTACAAAGAGATTTTCTTCGACCAGAGCAAG
AACGGCTACGCCGGCTACATTGACGGCGGAGCCAGCCAGGAAGAGTTCTACAAGTTCATCAAGCCCATCC
TGGAAAAGATGGACGGCACCGAGGAACTGCTCGTGAAGCTGAACAGAGAGGACCTGCTGCGGAAGCAGCG
GACCTTCGACAACGGCAGCATCCCCCACCAGATCCACCTGGGAGAGCTGCACGCCATTCTGCGGCGGCAG
GAAGATTTTTACCCATTCCTGAAGGACAACCGGGAAAAGATCGAGAAGATCCTGACCTTCCGCATCCCCT
ACTACGTGGGCCCTCTGGCCAGGGGAAACAGCAGATTCGCCTGGATGACCAGAAAGAGCGAGGAAACCAT
CACCCCCTGGAACTTCGAGGAAGTGGTGGACAAGGGCGCTTCCGCCCAGAGCTTCATCGAGCGGATGACC
AACTTCGATAAGAACCTGCCCAACGAGAAGGTGCTGCCCAAGCACAGCCTGCTGTACGAGTACTTCACCG
TGTATAACGAGCTGACCAAAGTGAAATACGTGACCGAGGGAATGAGAAAGCCCGCCTTCCTGAGCGGCGA
GCAGAAAAAGGCCATCGTGGACCTGCTGTTCAAGACCAACCGGAAAGTGACCGTGAAGCAGCTGAAAGAG
GACTACTTCAAGAAAATCGAGTGCTTCGACTCCGTGGAAATCTCCGGCGTGGAAGATCGGTTCAACGCCT
CCCTGGGCACATACCACGATCTGCTGAAAATTATCAAGGACAAGGACTTCCTGGACAATGAGGAAAACGA
GGACATTCTGGAAGATATCGTGCTGACCCTGACACTGTTTGAGGACAGAGAGATGATCGAGGAACGGCTG
AAAACCTATGCCCACCTGTTCGACGACAAAGTGATGAAGCAGCTGAAGCGGCGGAGATACACCGGCTGGG
GCAGGCTGAGCCGGAAGCTGATCAACGGCATCCGGGACAAGCAGTCCGGCAAGACAATCCTGGATTTCCT
GAAGTCCGACGGCTTCGCCAACAGAAACTTCATGCAGCTGATCCACGACGACAGCCTGACCTTTAAAGAG
GACATCCAGAAAGCCCAGGTGTCCGGCCAGGGCGATAGCCTGCACGAGCACATTGCCAATCTGGCCGGCA
GCCCCGCCATTAAGAAGGGCATCCTGCAGACAGTGAAGGTGGTGGACGAGCTCGTGAAAGTGATGGGCCG
GCACAAGCCCGAGAACATCGTGATCGAAATGGCCAGAGAGAACCAGACCACCCAGAAGGGACAGAAGAAC
AGCCGCGAGAGAATGAAGCGGATCGAAGAGGGCATCAAAGAGCTGGGCAGCCAGATCCTGAAAGAACACC
CCGTGGAAAACACCCAGCTGCAGAACGAGAAGCTGTACCTGTACTACCTGCAGAATGGGCGGGATATGTA
CGTGGACCAGGAACTGGACATCAACCGGCTGTCCGACTACGATGTGGACCATATCGTGCCTCAGAGCTTT
CTGAAGGACGACTCCATCGACAACAAGGTGCTGACCAGAAGCGACAAGAACCGGGGCAAGAGCGACAACG
TGCCCTCCGAAGAGGTCGTGAAGAAGATGAAGAACTACTGGCGGCAGCTGCTGAACGCCAAGCTGATTAC
CCAGAGAAAGTTCGACAATCTGACCAAGGCCGAGAGAGGCGGCCTGAGCGAACTGGATAAGGCCGGCTTC
ATCAAGAGACAGCTGGTGGAAACCCGGCAGATCACAAAGCACGTGGCACAGATCCTGGACTCCCGGATGA
ACACTAAGTACGACGAGAATGACAAGCTGATCCGGGAAGTGAAAGTGATCACCCTGAAGTCCAAGCTGGT
GTCCGATTTCCGGAAGGATTTCCAGTTTTACAAAGTGCGCGAGATCAACAACTACCACCACGCCCACGAC
GCCTACCTGAACGCCGTCGTGGGAACCGCCCTGATCAAAAAGTACCCTAAGCTGGAAAGCGAGTTCGTGT
ACGGCGACTACAAGGTGTACGACGTGCGGAAGATGATCGCCAAGAGCGAGCAGGAAATCGGCAAGGCTAC
CGCCAAGTACTTCTTCTACAGCAACATCATGAACTTTTTCAAGACCGAGATTACCCTGGCCAACGGCGAG
ATCCGGAAGCGGCCTCTGATCGAGACAAACGGCGAAACCGGGGAGATCGTGTGGGATAAGGGCCGGGATT
TTGCCACCGTGCGGAAAGTGCTGAGCATGCCCCAAGTGAATATCGTGAAAAAGACCGAGGTGCAGACAGG
CGGCTTCAGCAAAGAGTCTATCCTGCCCAAGAGGAACAGCGATAAGCTGATCGCCAGAAAGAAGGACTGG
GACCCTAAGAAGTACGGCGGCTTCGACAGCCCCACCGTGGCCTATTCTGTGCTGGTGGTGGCCAAAGTGG
AAAAGGGCAAGTCCAAGAAACTGAAGAGTGTGAAAGAGCTGCTGGGGATCACCATCATGGAAAGAAGCAG
CTTCGAGAAGAATCCCATCGACTTTCTGGAAGCCAAGGGCTACAAAGAAGTGAAAAAGGACCTGATCATC
AAGCTGCCTAAGTACTCCCTGTTCGAGCTGGAAAACGGCCGGAAGAGAATGCTGGCCTCTGCCGGCGAAC
TGCAGAAGGGAAACGAACTGGCCCTGCCCTCCAAATATGTGAACTTCCTGTACCTGGCCAGCCACTATGA
GAAGCTGAAGGGCTCCCCCGAGGATAATGAGCAGAAACAGCTGTTTGTGGAACAGCACAAGCACTACCTG
GACGAGATCATCGAGCAGATCAGCGAGTTCTCCAAGAGAGTGATCCTGGCCGACGCTAATCTGGACAAAG
TGCTGTCCGCCTACAACAAGCACCGGGATAAGCCCATCAGAGAGCAGGCCGAGAATATCATCCACCTGTT
TACCCTGACCAATCTGGGAGCCCCTGCCGCCTTCAAGTACTTTGACACCACCATCGACCGGAAGAGGTAC
ACCAGCACCAAAGAGGTGCTGGACGCCACCCTGATCCACCAGAGCATCACCGGCCTGTACGAGACACGGA
TCGACCTGTCTCAGCTGGGAGGCGACAAAAGGCCGGCGGCCACGAAAAAGGCCGGCCAGGCAAAAAAGAA
AAAGGGATCCGGTGAGGGCAGAGGAAGTCTTCTAACATGCGGTGACGTGGAGGAGAATCCGGGCCCTACC
GAGTACAAGCCCACGGTGCGCCTCGCCACCCGCGACGACGTCCCCCGGGCCGTACGCACCCTCGCCGCCG
CGTTCGCCGACTACCCCGCCACGCGCCACACCGTCGACCCGGACCGCCACATCGAGCGGGTCACCGAGCT
GCAAGAACTCTTCCTCACGCGCGTCGGGCTCGACATCGGCAAGGTGTGGGTCGCGGACGACGGCGCCGCG
GTGGCGGTCTGGACCACGCCGGAGAGCGTCGAAGCGGGGGCGGTGTTCGCCGAGATCGGCCCGCGCATGG
CCGAGTTGAGCGGTTCCCGGCTGGCCGCGCAGCAACAGATGGAAGGCCTCCTGGCGCCGCACCGGCCCAA
GGAGCCCGCGTGGTTCCTGGCCACCGTCGGCGTCTCGCCCGACCACCAGGGCAAGGGTCTGGGCAGCGCC
GTCGTGCTCCCCGGAGTGGAGGCGGCCGAGCGCGCCGGGGTGCCCGCCTTCCTGGAGACCTCCGCGCCCC
GCAACCTCCCCTTCTACGAGCGGCTCGGCTTCACCGTCACCGCCGACGTCGAGGTGCCCGAAGGACCGCG
CACCTGGTGCATGACCCGCAAGCCCGGTGCCTGAACTAGTGTCGACAATCAACCTCTGGATTACAAAATT
TGTGAAAGATTGACTGGTATTCTTAACTATGTTGCTCCTTTTACGCTATGTGGATACGCTGCTTTAATGC
CTTTGTATCATGCTATTGCTTCCCGTATGGCTTTCATTTTCTCCTCCTTGTATAAATCCTGGTTGCTGTC
TCTTTATGAGGAGTTGTGGCCCGTTGTCAGGCAACGTGGCGTGGTGTGCACTGTGTTTGCTGACGCAACC
CCCACTGGTTGGGGCATTGCCACCACCTGTCAGCTCCTTTCCGGGACTTTCGCTTTCCCCCTCCCTATTG
CCACGGCGGAACTCATCGCCGCCTGCCTTGCCCGCTGCTGGACAGGGGCTCGGCTGTTGGGCACTGACAA
TTCCGTGGTGTTGTCGGGGAAGCTGACGTCCTTTCCATGGCTGCTCGCCTGTGTTGCCACCTGGATTCTG
CGCGGGACGTCCTTCTGCTACGTCCCTTCGGCCCTCAATCCAGCGGACCTTCCTTCCCGCGGCCTGCTGC
CGGCTCTGCGGCCTCTTCCGCGTCTTCGCCTTCGCCCTCAGACGAGTCGGATCTCCCTTTGGGCCGCCTC
CCCGCCTGGAATTCGAGCTCGGTACCTTTAAGACCAATGACTTACAAGGCAGCTGTAGATCTTAGCCACT
TTTTAAAAGAAAAGGGGGGACTGGAAGGGCTAATTCACTCCCAACGAAGACAAGATCTGCTTTTTGCTTG
TACTGGGTCTCTCTGGTTAGACCAGATCTGAGCCTGGGAGCTCTCTGGCTAACTAGGGAACCCACTGCTT
AAGCCTCAATAAAGCTTGCCTTGAGTGCTTCAAGTAGTGTGTGCCCGTCTGTTGTGTGACTCTGGTAACT
AGAGATCCCTCAGACCCTTTTAGTCAGTGTGGAAAATCTCTAGCAGTAGTAGTTCATGTCATCTTATTAT
TCAGTATTTATAACTTGCAAAGAAATGAATATCAGAGAGTGAGAGGAACTTGTTTATTGCAGCTTATAAT
GGTTACAAATAAAGCAATAGCATCACAAATTTCACAAATAAAGCATTTTTTTCACTGCATTCTAGTTGTG
GTTTGTCCAAACTCATCAATGTATCTTATCATGTCTGGCTCTAGCTATCCCGCCCCTAACTCCGCCCATC
CCGCCCCTAACTCCGCCCAGTTCCGCCCATTCTCCGCCCCATGGCTGACTAATTTTTTTTATTTATGCAG
AGGCCGAGGCCGCCTCGGCCTCTGAGCTATTCCAGAAGTAGTGAGGAGGCTTTTTTGGAGGCCTAGGGAC
GTACCCAATTCGCCCTATAGTGAGTCGTATTACGCGCGCTCACTGGCCGTCGTTTTACAACGTCGTGACT
GGGAAAACCCTGGCGTTACCCAACTTAATCGCCTTGCAGCACATCCCCCTTTCGCCAGCTGGCGTAATAG
CGAAGAGGCCCGCACCGATCGCCCTTCCCAACAGTTGCGCAGCCTGAATGGCGAATGGG
[124 nt withheld, positions 9440-9563]
C
[91 nt withheld, positions 9565-9655]
A
[49 nt withheld, positions 9657-9705]
CCTTTGACGTTGGAGTCCACGTTCTTT
[37 nt withheld, positions 9733-9769]
ACCCTATCTCGGTCTATTCTTTTGATTTATAAGGGATTTTGCCGATTTCGGCCTATTGGTTAAAAAATGA
GCTGATTTAACAAAAATTTAACGCGAATTTTAACAAAATATTAACGCTTACAATTTAGGTGGCACTTTTC
GGGGAAATGTGCGCGGAACCCCTATTTGTTTATTTTTCTAAATACATTCAAATATGTATCCGCTCATGAG
ACAATAACCCTGATAAATGCTTCAATAATATTGAAAAAGGAAGAGTATGAGTATTCAACATTTCCGTGTC
GCCCTTATTCCCTTTTTTGCGGCATTTTGCCTTCCTGTTTTTGCTCACCCAGAAACGCTGGTGAAAGTAA
AAGATGCTGAAGATCAGTTGGGTGCACGAGTGGGTTACATCGAACTGGATCTCAACAGCGGTAAGATCCT
TGAGAGTTTTCGCCCCGAAGAACGTTTTCCAATGATGAGCACTTTTAAAGTTCTGCTATGTGGCGCGGTA
TTATCCCGTATTGACGCCGGGCAAGAGCAACTCGGTCGCCGCATACACTATTCTCAGAATGACTTGGTTG
AGTACTCACCAGTCACAGAAAAGCATCTTACGGATGGCATGACAGTAAGAGAATTATGCAGTGCTGCCAT
AACCATGAGTGATAACACTGCGGCCAACTTACTTCTGACAACGATCGGAGGACCGAAGGAGCTAACCGCT
TTTTTGCACAACATGGGGGATCATGTAACTCGCCTTGATCGTTGGGAACCGGAGCTGAATGAAGCCATAC
CAAACGACGAGCGTGACACCACGATGCCTGTAGCAATGGCAACAACGTTGCGCAAACTATTAACTGGCGA
ACTACTTACTCTAGCTTCCCGGCAACAATTAATAGACTGGATGGAGGCGGATAAAGTTGCAGGACCACTT
CTGCGCTCGGCCCTTCCGGCTGGCTGGTTTATTGCTGATAAATCTGGAGCCGGTGAGCGTGGGTCTCGCG
GTATCATTGCAGCACTGGGGCCAGATGGTAAGCCCTCCCGTATCGTAGTTATCTACACGACGGGGAGTCA
GGCAACTATGGATGAACGAAATAGACAGATCGCTGAGATAGGTGCCTCACTGATTAAGCATTGGTAACTG
TCAGACCAAGTTTACTCATATATACTTTAGATTGATTTAAAACTTCATTTTTAATTTAAAAGGATCTAGG
TGAAGATCCTTTTTGATAATCTCATGACCAAAATCCCTTAACGTGAGTTTTCGTTCCACTGAGCGTCAGA
CCCCGTAGAAAAGATCAAAGGATCTTCTTGAGATCCTTTTTTTCTGCGCGTAATCTGCTGCTTGCAAACA
AAAAAACCACCGCTACCAGCGGTGGTTTGTTTGCCGGATCAAGAGCTACCAACTCTTTTTCCGAAGGTAA
CTGGCTTCAGCAGAGCGCAGATACCAAATACTGTTCTTCTAGTGTAGCCGTAGTTAGGCCACCACTTCAA
GAACTCTGTAGCACCGCCTACATACCTCGCTCTGCTAATCCTGTTACCAGTGGCTGCTGCCAGTGGCGAT
AAGTCGTGTCTTACCGGGTTGGACTCAAGACGATAGTTACCGGATAAGGCGCAGCGGTCGGGCTGAACGG
GGGGTTCGTGCACACAGCCCAGCTTGGAGCGAACGACCTACACCGAACTGAGATACCTACAGCGTGAGCT
ATGAGAAAGCGCCACGCTTCCCGAAGGGAGAAAGGCGGACAGGTATCCGGTAAGCGGCAGGGTCGGAACA
GGAGAGCGCACGAGGGAGCTTCCAGGGGGAAACGCCTGGTATCTTTATAGTCCTGTCGGGTTTCGCCACC
TCTGACTTGAGCGTCGATTTTTGTGATGCTCGTCAGGGGGGCGGAGCCTATGGAAAAACGCCAGCAACGC
GGCCTTTTTACGGTTCCTGGCCTTTTGCTGGCCTTTTGCTCACATGTTCTTTCCTGCGTTATCCCCTGAT
TCTGTGGATAACCGTATTACCGCCTTTGAGTGAGCTGATACCGCTCGCCGCAGCCGAACGACCGAGCGCA
GCGAGTCAGTGAGCGAGGAAGCGGAAGAGCGCCCAATACGCAAACCGCCTCTCCCCGCGCGTTGGCCGAT
TCATTAATGCAGCTGGCACGACAGGTTTCCCGACTGGAAAGC
